Addgene plasmid #31796: pDest-eGFP-N1
Purpose: (Empty Backbone)
Depositing lab: Robin Shaw. Depositing organization: University of California, San Francisco (UCSF). Publication: BIN1 localizes the L-type calcium channel to cardiac T-tubules. Hong TT, Smyth JW, Gao D, Chu KY, Vogan JM, Fong TS, Jensen BC, Colecraft HM, Shaw RM. PLoS Biol. 2010 Feb . 8(2):e1000312. 10.1371/journal.pbio.1000312 PubMed 20169111.
Backbone
  Vector backbone: pegfp-N1
  Backbone manufacturer: Clontech
  Backbone size (bp): 4722
  Modifications to backbone: Gateway reading frame cassette c.1 inserted between Afe I and Sma I sites of MCS.
  Vector type: Mammalian Expression
  Promoter: CMV
  Selectable markers: Neomycin (select with G418)
Growth in bacteria
  Bacterial resistance: Chloramphenicol and Kanamycin, 25 & 50 μg/mL
  Growth temperature: 37°C
  Growth strain: ccdB Survival
  Copy number: High Copy
Terms and licenses: Academic/Nonprofit Terms; Industry Terms: Not Available to Industry
How to cite: pDest-eGFP-N1 was a gift from Robin Shaw (Addgene plasmid # 31796 ; http://n2t.net/addgene:31796 ; RRID:Addgene_31796)
