[The description below was written by a language model from this plasmid's Addgene catalogue record and pLannotate feature annotations shown in this document.]
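Description:
pDest-eGFP-N1 is an empty Gateway destination vector for mammalian expression, built on the Clontech pEGFP-N1 backbone by inserting the Gateway reading frame cassette C.1 between the AfeI and SmaI sites of the multiple cloning site. The sequenced plasmid is 6,385 nt. It replicates in E. coli from a high-copy ColE1/pUC-type origin and also carries an f1 origin for single-stranded DNA production. Bacterial selection uses kanamycin, from the NeoR/KanR aminoglycoside phosphotransferase gene, together with chloramphenicol, from the CmR gene within the Gateway cassette. Because the cassette contains the gyrase toxin gene ccdB, the unrecombined vector has to be maintained in a ccdB-tolerant strain.

The expression unit consists of the human CMV immediate early enhancer and promoter, followed by attR1, the CmR–ccdB cassette, attR2, the EGFP coding sequence and an SV40 polyadenylation signal. In an LR recombination with an entry clone, the region between the attR sites is exchanged for the gene of interest. This removes ccdB, so correct recombinants can be recovered in standard strains by negative selection. The incoming open reading frame lands upstream of EGFP, giving a C-terminal EGFP fusion as long as it lacks a stop codon and is in frame with the cassette. A separate SV40 early promoter drives NeoR/KanR, terminated by the HSV TK polyadenylation signal, which allows G418 selection of stably transfected mammalian cells. The same gene is expressed in bacteria from an upstream bacterial promoter. Several short annotated fragments (RSF ori, large T antigen, ble, bGH poly(A)) are probably partial sequence matches rather than functional elements. The vector is suited to making fluorescently tagged proteins for localization and expression studies in mammalian cells.
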