Features (pLannotate 1.2.2; 21 found; start..end, strand, type, name):
      1..51      +  rep_origin     RSF ori (fragment): Plasmids containing the RSF 1030 origin of replication can be propagated in E. coli cells that contain additional plasmids with compatible origins.
    119..422     +  enhancer       CMV enhancer: human cytomegalovirus immediate early enhancer
    423..626     +  promoter       CMV promoter: human cytomegalovirus (CMV) immediate early promoter
    660..784     +  protein_bind   attR1: mutant version of attR; recombination site for the Gateway® LR reaction LR Clonase™
    809..839     +  promoter       lac UV5 promoter: E. coli lac promoter with an "up" mutation
    863..892     +  promoter       cat promoter (fragment): promoter of the E. coli cat gene encoding chloramphenicol acetyltransferase
    893..1573    +  CDS            CmR: chloramphenicol acetyltransferase confers resistance to chloramphenicol
   1730..1888    +  CDS            ccdA (fragment): CCDA_ECO57 - Also known as H, letA. Experimental evidence at protein level: Swiss-Prot protein existence level 1. Antitoxin component of a type II toxin-antitoxin (TA) system which inhibits the post-segregational killing (PSK) of plasmid-free cells, also referred to as a plasmid addiction system. Binds to and blocks the activity of CcdB; will also remove bound CcdB protein from the CcdB-GyrA complex by forming a CcdA-CcdB complex, a process termed rejuvenation. Functions as a transcriptional corepressor for the ccdAB operon, repression also requires CcdB (By similarity). From Escherichia coli
   1893..2198    +  CDS            ccdB: CcdB, a bacterial toxin that poisons DNA gyrase; ccdB; Plasmids containing the ccdB gene cannot be propagated in standard E. coli strains.
   2239..2363    -  protein_bind   attR2: mutant version of attR; recombination site for the Gateway® LR reaction LR Clonase™
   2389..3108    +  CDS            EGFP: the original enhanced GFP (Yang et al., 1996) mammalian codon-optimized
   3125..3208    +  CDS            large T antigen (fragment): large T antigen from SV40 (simian virus 40)
   3231..3352    +  polyA_signal   SV40 poly(A) signal: SV40 polyadenylation signal
   3386..3814    -  rep_origin     f1 ori (sequence partly withheld): f1 bacteriophage origin of replication; arrow indicates direction of (+) strand synthesis
   3841..3945    +  promoter       AmpR promoter: bla
   3947..4304    +  promoter       SV40 promoter: SV40 enhancer and early promoter
   4339..5133    +  CDS            NeoR/KanR: aminoglycoside phosphotransferase from Tn5; aph(3')-II (or nptII); confers resistance to neomycin, kanamycin, and G418 (Geneticin®)
   5154..5306    +  CDS            ble (fragment): BLE_KLEPN - Experimental evidence at protein level: Swiss-Prot protein existence level 1. Binding protein with a strong affinity to the bleomycin family of antibiotics. Binds to CL990; an antimitotic-antibiotic compound. From Klebsiella pneumoniae.
   5365..5412    +  polyA_signal   HSV TK poly(A) signal: herpes simplex virus thymidine kinase polyadenylation signal (Cole and Stacy, 1985)
   5503..5519    -  polyA_signal   bGH poly(A) signal (fragment): bovine growth hormone polyadenylation signal
   5741..6329    +  rep_origin     ori: high-copy-number ColE1/pMB1/pBR322/pUC origin of replication
>Addgene plasmid #31796 | pDest-eGFP-N1 | addgene full sequence | sequence record 241927 | Addgene NGS Result
CATGTTCTTTCCTGCGTTATCCCCTGATTCTGTGGATAACCGTATTACCGCCATGCATTAGTTATTAATA
GTAATCAATTACGGGGTCATTAGTTCATAGCCCATATATGGAGTTCCGCGTTACATAACTTACGGTAAAT
GGCCCGCCTGGCTGACCGCCCAACGACCCCCGCCCATTGACGTCAATAATGACGTATGTTCCCATAGTAA
CGCCAATAGGGACTTTCCATTGACGTCAATGGGTGGAGTATTTACGGTAAACTGCCCACTTGGCAGTACA
TCAAGTGTATCATATGCCAAGTACGCCCCCTATTGACGTCAATGACGGTAAATGGCCCGCCTGGCATTAT
GCCCAGTACATGACCTTATGGGACTTTCCTACTTGGCAGTACATCTACGTATTAGTCATCGCTATTACCA
TGGTGATGCGGTTTTGGCAGTACATCAATGGGCGTGGATAGCGGTTTGACTCACGGGGATTTCCAAGTCT
CCACCCCATTGACGTCAATGGGAGTTTGTTTTGGCACCAAAATCAACGGGACTTTCCAAAATGTCGTAAC
AACTCCGCCCCATTGACGCAAATGGGCGGTAGGCGTGTACGGTGGGAGGTCTATATAAGCAGAGCTGGTT
TAGTGAACCGTCAGATCCGCTAGCATCAAACAAGTTTGTACAAAAAAGCTGAACGAGAAACGTAAAATGA
TATAAATATCAATATATTAAATTAGATTTTGCATAAAAAACAGACTACATAATACTGTAAAACACAACAT
ATCCAGTCACTATGGCGGCCGCATTAGGCACCCCAGGCTTTACACTTTATGCTTCCGGCTCGTATAATGT
GTGGATTTTGAGTTAGGATCCGTCGAGATTTTCAGGAGCTAAGGAAGCTAAAATGGAGAAAAAAATCACT
GGATATACCACCGTTGATATATCCCAATGGCATCGTAAAGAACATTTTGAGGCATTTCAGTCAGTTGCTC
AATGTACCTATAACCAGACCGTTCAGCTGGATATTACGGCCTTTTTAAAGACCGTAAAGAAAAATAAGCA
CAAGTTTTATCCGGCCTTTATTCACATTCTTGCCCGCCTGATGAATGCTCATCCGGAATTCCGTATGGCA
ATGAAAGACGGTGAGCTGGTGATATGGGATAGTGTTCACCCTTGTTACACCGTTTTCCATGAGCAAACTG
AAACGTTTTCATCGCTCTGGAGTGAATACCACGACGATTTCCGGCAGTTTCTACACATATATTCGCAAGA
TGTGGCGTGTTACGGTGAAAACCTGGCCTATTTCCCTAAAGGGTTTATTGAGAATATGTTTTTCGTCTCA
GCCAATCCCTGGGTGAGTTTCACCAGTTTTGATTTAAACGTGGCCAATATGGACAACTTCTTCGCCCCCG
TTTTCACCATGGGCAAATATTATACGCAAGGCGACAAGGTGCTGATGCCGCTGGCGATTCAGGTTCATCA
TGCCGTTTGTGATGGCTTCCATGTCGGCAGAATGCTTAATGAATTACAACAGTACTGCGATGAGTGGCAG
GCGGGGCGTAATCTAGAGGATCCGGCTTACTAAAAGCCAGATAACAGTATGCGTATTTGCGCGCTGATTT
TTGCGGTATAAGAATATATACTGATATGTATACCCGAAGTATGTCAAAAAGAGGTATGCTATGAAGCAGC
GTATTACAGTGACAGTTGACAGCGACAGCTATCAGTTGCTCAAGGCATATATGATGTCAATATCTCCGGT
CTGGTAAGCACAACCATGCAGAATGAAGCCCGTCGTCTGCGTGCCGAACGCTGGAAAGCGGAAAATCAGG
AAGGGATGGCTGAGGTCGCCCGGTTTATTGAAATGAACGGCTCTTTTGCTGACGAGAACAGGGGCTGGTG
AAATGCAGTTTAAGGTTTACACCTATAAAAGAGAGAGCCGTTATCGTCTGTTTGTGGATGTACAGAGTGA
TATTATTGACACGCCCGGGCGACGGATGGTGATCCCCCTGGCCAGTGCACGTCTGCTGTCAGATAAAGTC
CCCCGTGAACTTTACCCGGTGGTGCATATCGGGGATGAAAGCTGGCGCATGATGACCACCGATATGGCCA
GTGTGCCGGTCTCCGTTATCGGGGAAGAAGTGGCTGATCTCAGCCACCGCGAAAATGACATCAAAAACGC
CATTAACCTGATGTTCTGGGGAATATAAATGTCAGGCTCCCTTATACACAGCCAGTCTGCAGGTCGACCA
TAGTGACTGGATATGTTGTGTTTTACAGTATTATGTAGTCTGTTTTTTATGCAAAATCTAATTTAATATA
TTGATATTTATATCATTTTACGTTTCTCGTTCAGCTTTCTTGTACAAAGTGGTTCGATGGGATCCACCGG
TCGCCACCATGGTGAGCAAGGGCGAGGAGCTGTTCACCGGGGTGGTGCCCATCCTGGTCGAGCTGGACGG
CGACGTAAACGGCCACAAGTTCAGCGTGTCCGGCGAGGGCGAGGGCGATGCCACCTACGGCAAGCTGACC
CTGAAGTTCATCTGCACCACCGGCAAGCTGCCCGTGCCCTGGCCCACCCTCGTGACCACCCTGACCTACG
GCGTGCAGTGCTTCAGCCGCTACCCCGACCACATGAAGCAGCACGACTTCTTCAAGTCCGCCATGCCCGA
AGGCTACGTCCAGGAGCGCACCATCTTCTTCAAGGACGACGGCAACTACAAGACCCGCGCCGAGGTGAAG
TTCGAGGGCGACACCCTGGTGAACCGCATCGAGCTGAAGGGCATCGACTTCAAGGAGGACGGCAACATCC
TGGGGCACAAGCTGGAGTACAACTACAACAGCCACAACGTCTATATCATGGCCGACAAGCAGAAGAACGG
CATCAAGGTGAACTTCAAGATCCGCCACAACATCGAGGACGGCAGCGTGCAGCTCGCCGACCACTACCAG
CAGAACACCCCCATCGGCGACGGCCCCGTGCTGCTGCCCGACAACCACTACCTGAGCACCCAGTCCGCCC
TGAGCAAAGACCCCAACGAGAAGCGCGATCACATGGTCCTGCTGGAGTTCGTGACCGCCGCCGGGATCAC
TCTCGGCATGGACGAGCTGTACAAGTAAAGCGGCCGCGACTCTAGATCATAATCAGCCATACCACATTTG
TAGAGGTTTTACTTGCTTTAAAAAACCTCCCACACCTCCCCCTGAACCTGAAACATAAAATGAATGCAAT
TGTTGTTGTTAACTTGTTTATTGCAGCTTATAATGGTTACAAATAAAGCAATAGCATCACAAATTTCACA
AATAAAGCATTTTTTTCACTGCATTCTAGTTGTGGTTTGTCCAAACTCATCAATGTATCTTAAGGCGTAA
ATTGTAAGCGTTAATATTTTGTTAAAATTCGCGTTAAATTTTTGTTAAATCAGCTCATTTTTTAACCAAT
AGGCCGAAATCGGCAAAATCCCTTATAAATCAAAAGAATAGACCGAGATAGGGT
[37 nt withheld, positions 3485-3521]
AAAGAACGTGGACTCCAACGTCAAAGG
[49 nt withheld, positions 3549-3597]
T
[91 nt withheld, positions 3599-3689]
G
[124 nt withheld, positions 3691-3814]
CAGGTGGCACTTTTCGGGGAAATGTGCGCGGAACCCCTATTTGTTTATTTTTCTAAATACATTCAAATAT
GTATCCGCTCATGAGACAATAACCCTGATAAATGCTTCAATAATATTGAAAAAGGAAGAGTCCTGAGGCG
GAAAGAACCAGCTGTGGAATGTGTGTCAGTTAGGGTGTGGAAAGTCCCCAGGCTCCCCAGCAGGCAGAAG
TATGCAAAGCATGCATCTCAATTAGTCAGCAACCAGGTGTGGAAAGTCCCCAGGCTCCCCAGCAGGCAGA
AGTATGCAAAGCATGCATCTCAATTAGTCAGCAACCATAGTCCCGCCCCTAACTCCGCCCATCCCGCCCC
TAACTCCGCCCAGTTCCGCCCATTCTCCGCCCCATGGCTGACTAATTTTTTTTATTTATGCAGAGGCCGA
GGCCGCCTCGGCCTCTGAGCTATTCCAGAAGTAGTGAGGAGGCTTTTTTGGAGGCCTAGGCTTTTGCAAA
GATCGATCAAGAGACAGGATGAGGATCGTTTCGCATGATTGAACAAGATGGATTGCACGCAGGTTCTCCG
GCCGCTTGGGTGGAGAGGCTATTCGGCTATGACTGGGCACAACAGACAATCGGCTGCTCTGATGCCGCCG
TGTTCCGGCTGTCAGCGCAGGGGCGCCCGGTTCTTTTTGTCAAGACCGACCTGTCCGGTGCCCTGAATGA
ACTGCAAGACGAGGCAGCGCGGCTATCGTGGCTGGCCACGACGGGCGTTCCTTGCGCAGCTGTGCTCGAC
GTTGTCACTGAAGCGGGAAGGGACTGGCTGCTATTGGGCGAAGTGCCGGGGCAGGATCTCCTGTCATCTC
ACCTTGCTCCTGCCGAGAAAGTATCCATCATGGCTGATGCAATGCGGCGGCTGCATACGCTTGATCCGGC
TACCTGCCCATTCGACCACCAAGCGAAACATCGCATCGAGCGAGCACGTACTCGGATGGAAGCCGGTCTT
GTCGATCAGGATGATCTGGACGAAGAGCATCAGGGGCTCGCGCCAGCCGAACTGTTCGCCAGGCTCAAGG
CGAGCATGCCCGACGGCGAGGATCTCGTCGTGACCCATGGCGATGCCTGCTTGCCGAATATCATGGTGGA
AAATGGCCGCTTTTCTGGATTCATCGACTGTGGCCGGCTGGGTGTGGCGGACCGCTATCAGGACATAGCG
TTGGCTACCCGTGATATTGCTGAAGAGCTTGGCGGCGAATGGGCTGACCGCTTCCTCGTGCTTTACGGTA
TCGCCGCTCCCGATTCGCAGCGCATCGCCTTCTATCGCCTTCTTGACGAGTTCTTCTGAGCGGGACTCTG
GGGTTCGAAATGACCGACCAAGCGACGCCCAACCTGCCATCACGAGATTTCGATTCCACCGCCGCCTTCT
ATGAAAGGTTGGGCTTCGGAATCGTTTTCCGGGACGCCGGCTGGATGATCCTCCAGCGCGGGGATCTCAT
GCTGGAGTTCTTCGCCCACCCTAGGGGGAGGCTAACTGAAACACGGAAGGAGACAATACCGGAAGGAACC
CGCGCTATGACGGCAATAAAAAGACAGAATAAAACGCACGGTGTTGGGTCGTTTGTTCATAAACGCGGGG
TTCGGTCCCAGGGCTGGCACTCTGTCGATACCCCACCGAGACCCCATTGGGGCCAATACGCCCGCGTTTC
TTCCTTTTCCCCACCCCACCCCCCAAGTTCGGGTGAAGGCCCAGGGCTCGCAGCCAACGTCGGGGCGGCA
GGCCCTGCCATAGCCTCAGGTTACTCATATATACTTTAGATTGATTTAAAACTTCATTTTTAATTTAAAA
GGATCTAGGTGAAGATCCTTTTTGATAATCTCATGACCAAAATCCCTTAACGTGAGTTTTCGTTCCACTG
AGCGTCAGACCCCGTAGAAAAGATCAAAGGATCTTCTTGAGATCCTTTTTTTCTGCGCGTAATCTGCTGC
TTGCAAACAAAAAAACCACCGCTACCAGCGGTGGTTTGTTTGCCGGATCAAGAGCTACCAACTCTTTTTC
CGAAGGTAACTGGCTTCAGCAGAGCGCAGATACCAAATACTGTTCTTCTAGTGTAGCCGTAGTTAGGCCA
CCACTTCAAGAACTCTGTAGCACCGCCTACATACCTCGCTCTGCTAATCCTGTTACCAGTGGCTGCTGCC
AGTGGCGATAAGTCGTGTCTTACCGGGTTGGACTCAAGACGATAGTTACCGGATAAGGCGCAGCGGTCGG
GCTGAACGGGGGGTTCGTGCACACAGCCCAGCTTGGAGCGAACGACCTACACCGAACTGAGATACCTACA
GCGTGAGCTATGAGAAAGCGCCACGCTTCCCGAAGGGAGAAAGGCGGACAGGTATCCGGTAAGCGGCAGG
GTCGGAACAGGAGAGCGCACGAGGGAGCTTCCAGGGGGAAACGCCTGGTATCTTTATAGTCCTGTCGGGT
TTCGCCACCTCTGACTTGAGCGTCGATTTTTGTGATGCTCGTCAGGGGGGCGGAGCCTATGGAAAAACGC
CAGCAACGCGGCCTTTTTACGGTTCCTGGCCTTTTGCTGGCCTTTTGCTCA
