>Addgene plasmid #31796 | pDest-eGFP-N1 | addgene partial sequence | sequence record 37552 | CMV-F 5'-CGCAAATGGGCGGTAGGCGTG-3'
TAGTGAACCGTCAGATCCGCTAGCATCAAACAAGTTTGTACAAAAAAGCTGAACGAGAAACGTAAAATGA
TATAAATATCAATATATTAAATTAGATTTTGCATAAAAAACAGACTACATAATACTGTAAAACACAACAT
ATCCAGTCACTATGGCGGCCGCATTAGGCACCCCAGGCTTTACACTTTATGCTTCCGGCTCGTATAATGT
GTGGATTTTGAGTTAGGATCCGTCGAGATTTTCAGGAGCTAAGGAAGCTAAAATGGAGAAAAAAATCACT
GGATATACCACCGTTGATATATCCCAATGGCATCGTAAAGAACATTTTGAGGCATTTCAGTCAGTTGCTC
AATGTACCTATAACCAGACCGTTCAGCTGGATATTACGGCCTTTTTAAAGACCGTAAAGAAAAATAAGCA
CAAGTTTTATCCGGCCTTTATTCACATTCTTGCCCGCCTGATGAATGCTCATCCGGAATTCCGTATGGCA
ATGAAAGACGGTGAGCTGGTGATATGGGATAGTGTTCACCCTTGTTACACCGTTTTCCATGAGCAAACTG
AAACGTTTTCATCGCTCTGGAGTGAATACCACGACGATTTCCGGCAGTTTCTACACATATATTCGCAAGA
TGTGGCGTGTTACGGTGAAAACCTGGCCTATTTCCCTAAAGGGTTTATTGAGAATATGTTTTTCGTCTCA
GCCAATCCCTGGGTGAGTTTCACCAGTTTTGATTTAAACGTGGCCAATATGGACAACTTCTTCGCCCCCG
TTTTCACCATGGGCAAATATTATACGCAAGGCGACAAGGTGCTGATGCCGCTGGCGATTCAGGTTCATCA
TGCCGTTTGTGATGGCTCCCATGTCGGGCAGAATGCTTAATGAATTACAA
