>Addgene plasmid #31796 | pDest-eGFP-N1 | addgene partial sequence | sequence record 72206 | SV40pA-R 5'-GAAATTTGTGATGCTATTGC-3'
ATAAAAAACAGACTACATAATACTGTAAAACACAACATATCCAGTCACTATGGCGGCCGCATTAGGCACC
CCAGGCTTTACACTTTATGCTTCCGGCTCGTATAATGTGTGGATTTTGAGTTAGGATCCGTCGAGATTTT
CAGGAGCTAAGGAAGCTAAAATGGAGAAAAAAATCACTGGATATACCACCGTTGATATATCCCAATGGCA
TCGTAAAGAACATTTTGAGGCATTTCAGTCAGTTGCTCAATGTACCTATAACCAGACCGTTCAGCTGGAT
ATTACGGCCTTTTTAAAGACCGTAAAGAAAAATAAGCACAAGTTTTATCCGGCCTTTATTCACATTCTTG
CCCGCCTGATGAATGCTCATCCGGAATTCCGTATGGCAATGAAAGACGGTGAGCTGGTGATATGGGATAG
TGTTCACCCTTGTTACACCGTTTTCCATGAGCAAACTGAAACGTTTTCATCGCTCTGGAGTGAATACCAC
GACGATTTCCGGCAGTTTCTACACATATATTCGCAAGATGTGGCGTGTTACGGTGAAAACCTGGCCTATT
TCCCTAAAGGGTTTATTGAGAATATGTTTTTCGTCTCAGCCAATCCCTGGGTGAGTTTCACCAGTTTTGA
TTTAAACGTGGCCAATATGGACAACTTCTTCGCCCCCGTTTTCACCATGGGCAAATATTATACGCAAGGC
GACAAGGTGCTGATGCCGCTGGCGATTCAGGTTCATCATGCCGTTTGTGATGGCTTCCATGTCGGCAGAA
TGCTTAATGAATTACAACAGTACTGCGATGAGTGGCAGGCGGGGCGTAATCTAGAGGATCCGGCTTACTA
AAAGCCAGATAACAGTATGCGTATTTGCGCGCTGATTTTTGCGGTAT
